>Addgene plasmid #193759 | pLV-mCherry-hCdt1(1-100)ΔCy | addgene full sequence | sequence record 380231 | Addgene NGS Result
GTGCCCGTCAGTGGGCAGAGCGCACATCGCCCACAGTCCCCGAGAAGTTGGGGGGAGGGGTCGGCAATTG
AACCGGTGCCTAGAGAAGGTGGCGCGGGGTAAACTGGGAAAGTGATGTCGTGTACTGGCTCCGCCTTTTT
CCCGAGGGTGGGGGAGAACCGTATATAAGTGCAGTAGTCGCCGTGAACGTTCTTTTTCGCAACGGGTTTG
CCGCCAGAACACAGGTAAGTGCCGTGTGTGGTTCCCGCGGGCCTGGCCTCTTTACGGGTTATGGCCCTTG
CGTGCCTTGAATTACTTCCACCTGGCTGCAGTACGTGATTCTTGATCCCGAGCTTCGGGTTGGAAGTGGG
TGGGAGAGTTCGAGGCCTTGCGCTTAAGGAGCCCCTTCGCCTCGTGCTTGAGTTGAGGCCTGGCCTGGGC
GCTGGGGCCGCCGCGTGCGAATCTGGTGGCACCTTCGCGCCTGTCTCGCTGCTTTCGATAAGTCTCTAGC
CATTTAAAATTTTTGATGACCTGCTGCGACGCTTTTTTTCTGGCAAGATAGTCTTGTAAATGCGGGCCAA
GATCTGCACACTGGTATTTCGGTTTTTGGGGCCGCGGGCGGCGACGGGGCCCGTGCGTCCCAGCGCACAT
GTTCGGCGAGGCGGGGCCTGCGAGCGCGGCCACCGAGAATCGGACGGGGGTAGTCTCAAGCTGGCCGGCC
TGCTCTGGTGCCTGGCCTCGCGCCGCCGTGTATCGCCCCGCCCTGGGCGGCAAGGCTGGCCCGGTCGGCA
CCAGTTGCGTGAGCGGAAAGATGGCCGCTTCCCGGCCCTGCTGCAGGGAGCTCAAAATGGAGGACGCGGC
GCTCGGGAGAGCGGGCGGGTGAGTCACCCACACAAAGGAAAAGGGCCTTTCCGTCCTCAGCCGTCGCTTC
ATGTGACTCCACGGAGTACCGGGCGCCGTCCAGGCACCTCGATTAGTTCTCGAGCTTTTGGAGTACGTCG
TCTTTAGGTTGGGGGGAGGGGTTTTATGCGATGGAGTTTCCCCACACTGAGTGGGTGGAGACTGAAGTTA
GGCCAGCTTGGCACTTGATGTAATTCTCCTTGGAATTTGCCCTTTTTGAGTTTGGATCTTGGTTCATTCT
CAAGCCTCAGACAGTGGTTCAAAGTTTTTTTCTTCCATTTCAGGTGTCGTGAGGATCCACCATGGTGAGC
AAGGGCGAGGAGGATAACATGGCCATCATCAAGGAGTTCATGCGCTTCAAGGTGCACATGGAGGGCTCCG
TGAACGGCCACGAGTTCGAGATCGAGGGCGAGGGCGAGGGCCGCCCCTACGAGGGCACCCAGACCGCCAA
GCTGAAGGTGACCAAGGGTGGCCCCCTGCCCTTCGCCTGGGACATCCTGTCCCCTCAGTTCATGTACGGC
TCCAAGGCCTACGTGAAGCACCCCGCCGACATCCCCGACTACTTGAAGCTGTCCTTCCCCGAGGGCTTCA
AGTGGGAGCGCGTGATGAACTTCGAGGACGGCGGCGTGGTGACCGTGACCCAGGACTCCTCCCTGCAGGA
CGGCGAGTTCATCTACAAGGTGAAGCTGCGCGGCACCAACTTCCCCTCCGACGGCCCCGTAATGCAGAAG
AAGACCATGGGCTGGGAGGCCTCCTCCGAGCGGATGTACCCCGAGGACGGCGCCCTGAAGGGCGAGATCA
AGCAGAGGCTGAAGCTGAAGGACGGCGGCCACTACGACGCTGAGGTCAAGACCACCTACAAGGCCAAGAA
GCCCGTGCAGCTGCCCGGCGCCTACAACGTCAACATCAAGTTGGACATCACCTCCCACAACGAGGACTAC
ACCATCGTGGAACAGTACGAACGCGCCGAGGGCCGCCACTCCACCGGCGGCATGGACGAGCTGTACAAGG
GATATCCGAGTCATTGGCGACCGCTCGAGATGGAACAACGGAGGGTTACTGACTTTTTCGCGAGGAGACG
ACCCGGCCCCCCGAGGATCGCACCCCCGAAACTCGCTTGTAGAACCCCATCTCCCGCCAGGCCAGCGCTT
CGGGCGCCAGCAAGTGCTACTTCTGGTAGTCGAAAACGGGCGAGACCACCTGCTGCTCCGGGGAGAGACC
AGGCAAGACCCCCGGCGAGGGCAGCTGCCAGATTGAGTGTTGACGAAGTATCCTCTCCATCTACTCCAGA
AGCACCTGACATTCCGGCTTGCCCCTCTCCGGGACAGAAAATAAAGAAATAACCCGGGCGGGGCGCGTCT
GGAACAATCAACCTCTGGATTACAAAATTTGTGAAAGATTGACTGGTATTCTTAACTATGTTGCTCCTTT
TACGCTATGTGGATACGCTGCTTTAATGCCTTTGTATCATGCTATTGCTTCCCGTATGGCTTTCATTTTC
TCCTCCTTGTATAAATCCTGGTTGCTGTCTCTTTATGAGGAGTTGTGGCCCGTTGTCAGGCAACGTGGCG
TGGTGTGCACTGTGTTTGCTGACGCAACCCCCACTGGTTGGGGCATTGCCACCACCTGTCAGCTCCTTTC
CGGGACTTTCGCTTTCCCCCTCCCTATTGCCACGGCGGAACTCATCGCCGCCTGCCTTGCCCGCTGCTGG
ACAGGGGCTCGGCTGTTGGGCACTGACAATTCCGTGGTGTTGTCGGGGAAGCTGACGTCCTTTCCATGGC
TGCTCGCCTGTGTTGCCACCTGGATTCTGCGCGGGACGTCCTTCTGCTACGTCCCTTCGGCCCTCAATCC
AGCGGACCTTCCTTCCCGCGGCCTGCTGCCGGCTCTGCGGCCTCTTCCGCGTCTTCGCCTTCGCCCTCAG
ACGAGTCGGATCTCCCTTTGGGCCGCCTCCCCGCCTGGAATTAATTCTGCAGTCGAGACCTAGAAAAACA
TGGAGCAATCACAAGTAGCAATACAGCAGCTACCAATGCTGATTGTGCCTGGCTAGAAGCACAAGAGGAG
GAGGAGGTGGGTTTTCCAGTCACACCTCAGGTACCTTTAAGACCAATGACTTACAAGGCAGCTGTAGATC
TTAGCCACTTTTTAAAAGAAAAGAGGGGACTGGAAGGGCTAATTCACTCCCAACGAAGACAAGATATCCT
TGATCTGTGGATCTACCACACACAAGGCTACTTCCCTGATTAGCAGAACTACACACCAGGGCCAGGGGTC
AGATATCCACTGACCTTTGGATGGTGCTACAAGCTAGTACCAGTTGAGCCAGATAAGGTAGAAGAGGCCA
ATAAAGGAGAGAACACCAGCTTGTTACACCCTGTGAGCCTGCATGGGATGGATGACCCGGAGAGAGAAGT
GTTAGAGTGGAGGTTTGACAGCCGCCTAGCATTTCATCACGTGGCCCGAGAGCTGCATCCGGAGTACTTC
AAGAACTGCTGATATCGAGCTTGCTACAAGGGACTTTCCGCTGGGGACTTTCCAGGGAGGCGTGGCCTGG
GCGGGACTGGGGAGTGGCGAGCCCTCAGATCCTGCATATAAGCAGCTGCTTTTTGCCTGTACTGGGTCTC
TCTGGTTAGACCAGATCTGAGCCTGGGAGCTCTCTGGCTAACTAGGGAACCCACTGCTTAAGCCTCAATA
AAGCTTGCCTTGAGTGCTTCAAGTAGTGTGTGCCCGTCTGTTGTGTGACTCTGGTAACTAGAGATCCCTC
AGACCCTTTTAGTCAGTGTGGAAAATCTCTAGCAGTAGTAGTTCATGTCATCTTATTATTCAGTATTTAT
AACTTGCAAAGAAATGAATATCAGAGAGTGAGAGGCCTTGACATTGCTAGCGTTTACCGTCGACCTCTAG
CTAGAGCTTGGCGTAATCATGGTCATAGCTGTTTCCTGTGTGAAATTGTTATCCGCTCACAATTCCACAC
AACATACGAGCCGGAAGCATAAAGTGTAAAGCCTGGGGTGCCTAATGAGTGAGCTAACTCACATTAATTG
CGTTGCGCTCACTGCCCGCTTTCCAGTCGGGAAACCTGTCGTGCCAGCTGCATTAATGAATCGGCCAACG
CGCGGGGAGAGGCGGTTTGCGTATTGGGCGCTCTTCCGCTTCCTCGCTCACTGACTCGCTGCGCTCGGTC
GTTCGGCTGCGGCGAGCGGTATCAGCTCACTCAAAGGCGGTAATACGGTTATCCACAGAATCAGGGGATA
ACGCAGGAAAGAACATGTGAGCAAAAGGCCAGCAAAAGGCCAGGAACCGTAAAAAGGCCGCGTTGCTGGC
GTTTTTCCATAGGCTCCGCCCCCCTGACGAGCATCACAAAAATCGACGCTCAAGTCAGAGGTGGCGAAAC
CCGACAGGACTATAAAGATACCAGGCGTTTCCCCCTGGAAGCTCCCTCGTGCGCTCTCCTGTTCCGACCC
TGCCGCTTACCGGATACCTGTCCGCCTTTCTCCCTTCGGGAAGCGTGGCGCTTTCTCATAGCTCACGCTG
TAGGTATCTCAGTTCGGTGTAGGTCGTTCGCTCCAAGCTGGGCTGTGTGCACGAACCCCCCGTTCAGCCC
GACCGCTGCGCCTTATCCGGTAACTATCGTCTTGAGTCCAACCCGGTAAGACACGACTTATCGCCACTGG
CAGCAGCCACTGGTAACAGGATTAGCAGAGCGAGGTATGTAGGCGGTGCTACAGAGTTCTTGAAGTGGTG
GCCTAACTACGGCTACACTAGAAGAACAGTATTTGGTATCTGCGCTCTGCTGAAGCCAGTTACCTTCGGA
AAAAGAGTTGGTAGCTCTTGATCCGGCAAACAAACCACCGCTGGTAGCGGTGGTTTTTTTGTTTGCAAGC
AGCAGATTACGCGCAGAAAAAAAGGATCTCAAGAAGATCCTTTGATCTTTTCTACGGGGTCTGACGCTCA
GTGGAACGAAAACTCACGTTAAGGGATTTTGGTCATGAGATTATCAAAAAGGATCTTCACCTAGATCCTT
TTAAATTAAAAATGAAGTTTTAAATCAATCTAAAGTATATATGAGTAAACTTGGTCTGACAGTTACCAAT
GCTTAATCAGTGAGGCACCTATCTCAGCGATCTGTCTATTTCGTTCATCCATAGTTGCCTGACTCCCCGT
CGTGTAGATAACTACGATACGGGAGGGCTTACCATCTGGCCCCAGTGCTGCAATGATACCGCGAGACCCA
CGCTCACCGGCTCCAGATTTATCAGCAATAAACCAGCCAGCCGGAAGGGCCGAGCGCAGAAGTGGTCCTG
CAACTTTATCCGCCTCCATCCAGTCTATTAATTGTTGCCGGGAAGCTAGAGTAAGTAGTTCGCCAGTTAA
TAGTTTGCGCAACGTTGTTGCCATTGCTACAGGCATCGTGGTGTCACGCTCGTCGTTTGGTATGGCTTCA
TTCAGCTCCGGTTCCCAACGATCAAGGCGAGTTACATGATCCCCCATGTTGTGCAAAAAAGCGGTTAGCT
CCTTCGGTCCTCCGATCGTTGTCAGAAGTAAGTTGGCCGCAGTGTTATCACTCATGGTTATGGCAGCACT
GCATAATTCTCTTACTGTCATGCCATCCGTAAGATGCTTTTCTGTGACTGGTGAGTACTCAACCAAGTCA
TTCTGAGAATAGTGTATGCGGCGACCGAGTTGCTCTTGCCCGGCGTCAATACGGGATAATACCGCGCCAC
ATAGCAGAACTTTAAAAGTGCTCATCATTGGAAAACGTTCTTCGGGGCGAAAACTCTCAAGGATCTTACC
GCTGTTGAGATCCAGTTCGATGTAACCCACTCGTGCACCCAACTGATCTTCAGCATCTTTTACTTTCACC
AGCGTTTCTGGGTGAGCAAAAACAGGAAGGCAAAATGCCGCAAAAAAGGGAATAAGGGCGACACGGAAAT
GTTGAATACTCATACTCTTCCTTTTTCAATATTATTGAAGCATTTATCAGGGTTATTGTCTCATGAGCGG
ATACATATTTGAATGTATTTAGAAAAATAAACAAATAGGGGTTCCGCGCACATTTCCCCGAAAAGTGCCA
CCTGACGTCGACGGATCGGGAGATCAACTTGTTTATTGCAGCTTATAATGGTTACAAATAAAGCAATAGC
ATCACAAATTTCACAAATAAAGCATTTTTTTCACTGCATTCTAGTTGTGGTTTGTCCAAACTCATCAATG
TATCTTATCATGTCTGGATCAACTGGATAACTCAAGCTAACCAAAATCATCCCAAACTTCCCACCCCATA
CCCTATTACCACTGCCAATTACCTGTGGTTTCATTTACTCTAAACCTGTGATTCCTCTGAATTATTTTCA
TTTTAAAGAAATTGTATTTGTTAAATATGTACTACAAACTTAGTAGTTGGAAGGGCTAATTCACTCCCAA
AGAAGACAAGATATCCTTGATCTGTGGATCTACCACACACAAGGCTACTTCCCTGATTAGCAGAACTACA
CACCAGGGCCAGGGGTCAGATATCCACTGACCTTTGGATGGTGCTACAAGCTAGTACCAGTTGAGCCAGA
TAAGGTAGAAGAGGCCAATAAAGGAGAGAACACCAGCTTGTTACACCCTGTGAGCCTGCATGGGATGGAT
GACCCGGAGAGAGAAGTGTTAGAGTGGAGGTTTGACAGCCGCCTAGCATTTCATCACGTGGCCCGAGAGC
TGCATCCGGAGTACTTCAAGAACTGCTGATATCGAGCTTGCTACAAGGGACTTTCCGCTGGGGACTTTCC
AGGGAGGCGTGGCCTGGGCGGGACTGGGGAGTGGCGAGCCCTCAGATCCTGCATATAAGCAGCTGCTTTT
TGCCTGTACTGGGTCTCTCTGGTTAGACCAGATCTGAGCCTGGGAGCTCTCTGGCTAACTAGGGAACCCA
CTGCTTAAGCCTCAATAAAGCTTGCCTTGAGTGCTTCAAGTAGTGTGTGCCCGTCTGTTGTGTGACTCTG
GTAACTAGAGATCCCTCAGACCCTTTTAGTCAGTGTGGAAAATCTCTAGCAGTGGCGCCCGAACAGGGAC
TTGAAAGCGAAAGGGAAACCAGAGGAGCTCTCTCGACGCAGGACTCGGCTTGCTGAAGCGCGCACGGCAA
GAGGCGAGGGGCGGCGACTGGTGAGTACGCCAAAAATTTTGACTAGCGGAGGCTAGAAGGAGAGAGATGG
GTGCGAGAGCGTCAGTATTAAGCGGGGGAGAATTAGATCGCGATGGGAAAAAATTCGGTTAAGGCCAGGG
GGAAAGAAAAAATATAAATTAAAACATATAGTATGGGCAAGCAGGGAGCTAGAACGATTCGCAGTTAATC
CTGGCCTGTTAGAAACATCAGAAGGCTGTAGACAAATACTGGGACAGCTACAACCATCCCTTCAGACAGG
ATCAGAAGAACTTAGATCATTATATAATACAGTAGCAACCCTCTATTGTGTGCATCAAAGGATAGAGATA
AAAGACACCAAGGAAGCTTTAGACAAGATAGAGGAAGAGCAAAACAAAAGTAAGACCACCGCACAGCAAG
CGGCCGGCCGCTGATCTTCAGACCTGGAGGAGGAGATATGAGGGACAATTGGAGAAGTGAATTATATAAA
TATAAAGTAGTAAAAATTGAACCATTAGGAGTAGCACCCACCAAGGCAAAGAGAAGAGTGGTGCAGAGAG
AAAAAAGAGCAGTGGGAATAGGAGCTTTGTTCCTTGGGTTCTTGGGAGCAGCAGGAAGCACTATGGGCGC
AGCGTCAATGACGCTGACGGTACAGGCCAGACAATTATTGTCTGGTATAGTGCAGCAGCAGAACAATTTG
CTGAGGGCTATTGAGGCGCAACAGCATCTGTTGCAACTCACAGTCTGGGGCATCAAGCAGCTCCAGGCAA
GAATCCTGGCTGTGGAAAGATACCTAAAGGATCAACAGCTCCTGGGGATTTGGGGTTGCTCTGGAAAACT
CATTTGCACCACTGCTGTGCCTTGGAATGCTAGTTGGAGTAATAAATCTCTGGAACAGATTTGGAATCAC
ACGACCTGGATGGAGTGGGACAGAGAAATTAACAATTACACAAGCTTAATACACTCCTTAATTGAAGAAT
CGCAAAACCAGCAAGAAAAGAATGAACAAGAATTATTGGAATTAGATAAATGGGCAAGTTTGTGGAATTG
GTTTAACATAACAAATTGGCTGTGGTATATAAAATTATTCATAATGATAGTAGGAGGCTTGGTAGGTTTA
AGAATAGTTTTTGCTGTACTTTCTATAGTGAATAGAGTTAGGCAGGGATATTCACCATTATCGTTTCAGA
CCCACCTCCCAACCCCGAGGGGACCCGACAGGCCCGAAGGAATAGAAGAAGAAGGTGGAGAGAGAGACAG
AGACAGATCCATTCGATTAGTGAACGGATCTCGACGGTATCGCCTTTAAAAGAAAAGGGGGGATTGGGGG
GTACAGTGCAGGGGAAAGAATAGTAGACATAATAGCAACAGACATACAAACTAAAGAATTACAAAAACAA
ATTACAAAAATTCAAAATTTTCGGGTTTATTACAGGGACAGCAGAGATCCAGTTTATCGATGAGGCCCTT
TCGTCTTCACTCGAG
Features (pLannotate 1.2.2; 22 found; start..end, strand, type, name):
     13..224     +  promoter       EF-1α core promoter: core promoter for human elongation factor EF-1α
    225..1163    +  intron         EF-1α intron A: intron upstream of the start codon of human EF-1α
   1182..1889    +  CDS            mCherry: mCherry is a basic (constitutively fluorescent) red fluorescent protein published in 2004, derived from Discosoma sp.. It is reported to be a very rapidly-maturing monomer with low acid sensitivity.
   1920..2219    +  CDS            CDT1 (fragment): CDT1_HUMAN - Experimental evidence at protein level: Swiss-Prot protein existence level 1. Required for both DNA replication and mitosis (PubMed:11125146, PubMed:22581055, PubMed:21856198, PubMed:14993212, PubMed:26842564). DNA replication licensing factor, required for pre- replication complex assembly. Cooperates with CDC6 and the origin recognition complex (ORC) during G1 phase of the cell cycle to promote the loading of the mini-chromosome maintenance (MCM) complex onto DNA to generate pre-replication complexes (pre-RC)(PubMed:14672932). Required also for mitosis by promoting stable kineto
   2246..2834    +  misc_feature   WPRE: woodchuck hepatitis virus posttranscriptional regulatory element
   2851..3369    +  CDS            nef (fragment): NEF_HV1BR - Experimental evidence at protein level: Swiss-Prot protein existence level 1. Extracellular Nef protein targets CD4(+) T-lymphocytes for apoptosis by interacting with CXCR4 surface receptors (PubMed:14990729). From Human immunodeficiency virus type 1 group M subtype B (isolate BRU/LAI) (HIV-1).
   3417..3674    +  LTR            5' LTR (truncated): truncated 5' long terminal repeat (LTR) from HIV-1
   3826..3842    -  protein_bind   lac operator: The lac repressor binds to the lac operator to inhibit transcription in E. coli. This inhibition can be relieved by adding lactose or isopropyl-β-D-thiogalactopyranoside (IPTG). lac repressor encoded by lacI
   3850..3880    -  promoter       lac promoter: promoter for the E. coli lac operon
   3895..3916    -  protein_bind   CAP binding site: CAP binding activates transcription in the presence of cAMP. E. coli catabolite activator protein
   3929..4021    -  CDS            lacI (fragment): lac repressor; lacI; The lac repressor binds to the lac operator to inhibit transcription in E. coli. This inhibition can be relieved by adding lactose or isopropyl-β-D-thiogalactopyranoside (IPTG).
   4204..4792    -  rep_origin     ori: high-copy-number ColE1/pMB1/pBR322/pUC origin of replication
   4963..5823    -  CDS            AmpR: β-lactamase; bla; confers resistance to ampicillin, carbenicillin, and related antibiotics
   5824..5928    -  promoter       AmpR promoter: bla
   5976..6110    +  polyA_signal   SV40 poly(A) signal: SV40 polyadenylation signal
   6277..6606    +  CDS            nef (fragment): NEF_HV1BR - Experimental evidence at protein level: Swiss-Prot protein existence level 1. Extracellular Nef protein targets CD4(+) T-lymphocytes for apoptosis by interacting with CXCR4 surface receptors (PubMed:14990729). From Human immunodeficiency virus type 1 group M subtype B (isolate BRU/LAI) (HIV-1).
   6654..6911    +  LTR            5' LTR (truncated): truncated 5' long terminal repeat (LTR) from HIV-1
   6958..7083    +  misc_feature   HIV-1 Ψ: packaging signal of human immunodeficiency virus type 1
   7067..7405    +  CDS            HIV-1 gag (fragment): gag protein from human immunodeficiency virus 1; gag
   7580..7813    +  misc_feature   RRE: The Rev response element (RRE) of HIV-1 allows for Rev-dependent mRNA export from the nucleus to the cytoplasm.
   8190..8290    +  CDS            Rev (fragment): human immunodeficiency virus 1 (HIV-1) Rev protein; rev; enhances nuclear export of unspliced and incompletely spliced viral mRNAs
   8305..8420    +  misc_feature   cPPT/CTS: central polypurine tract and central termination sequence of HIV-1 (lacking the first T)
