[The description below was written by a language model from this plasmid's Addgene catalogue record and pLannotate feature annotations shown in this document.]
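Description:
pLV-mCherry-hCdt1(1-100)ΔCy is a lentiviral transfer plasmid built on the pLV-EF1a backbone for stable expression of a fluorescent cell-cycle reporter in mammalian cells. It is maintained in E. coli through a high-copy ColE1/pUC-type origin and an ampicillin resistance gene (β-lactamase with its own promoter). The annotated 8,485-nt sequence shows no mammalian drug-selection marker, so transduced cells would presumably be identified by their red fluorescence. The viral portion contains two HIV-1 LTR regions (both annotated as truncated, with adjacent nef-derived sequence), the Ψ packaging signal with a partial gag sequence, the Rev response element for Rev-dependent nuclear export of the genomic RNA, and the cPPT/CTS element, which improves nuclear import of the reverse-transcribed genome. The depositor notes that virus was produced with a third-generation packaging system, with gag/pol, rev and VSV-G envelope supplied from separate plasmids.

The payload sits between the cPPT and the 3′ LTR. The human EF-1α core promoter with its intron A drives a single open reading frame in which mCherry is fused at its C-terminus to amino acids 1–100 of human CDT1, followed by a WPRE to enhance transcript stability and expression. The CDT1 fragment carries the ΔCy mutation, in which residues 68–70 are changed to alanine. The record names the fusion the N-CRL4Cdt2 reporter, implying that its abundance reports activity of the CRL4-Cdt2 ubiquitin ligase, which degrades CDT1 during S phase. The construct is therefore suited to live-cell imaging of cell-cycle transitions. It was deposited with a study of how CDT1 separates origin licensing from DNA synthesis in early S phase.
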