Addgene plasmid #193759: pLV-mCherry-hCdt1(1-100)ΔCy
Purpose: Expresses N-CRL4Cdt2 reporter(mCherry-hCdt1(1-100)ΔCy)
Depositing lab: Tobias Meyer. Depositing organization: Cornell University. Publication: CDT1 inhibits CMG helicase in early S phase to separate origin licensing from DNA synthesis. Ratnayeke N, Baris Y, Chung M, Yeeles JTP, Meyer T. Mol Cell. 2023 Jan 5;83(1):26-42.e13. doi: 10.1016/j.molcel.2022.12.004. PubMed 36608667.
Backbone
  Vector backbone: pLV-EF1a
  Backbone size w/o insert (bp): 7482
  Vector type: Lentiviral
Growth in bacteria
  Bacterial resistance: Ampicillin, 100 μg/mL
  Growth temperature: 30°C
  Growth strain: NEB Stable
  Copy number: High Copy
Gene/Insert
  Gene/Insert name: mCherry-hCdt1(1-100)ΔCy (alt name: N-CRL4Cdt2 reporter)
  Species: H. sapiens (human)
  Insert size (bp): 1050
  Mutation: human Cdt1 amino acids 1-100 w/ ΔCy mutation (aa68-70 to alanine)
  Entrez Gene: CDT1 (a.k.a. DUP, RIS2)
  Promoter: EF1a
  Cloning method: Gibson Cloning
  Sequencing primers: 5′ tcaagcctcagacagtggttc; 3′ cattaaagcagcgtatcc
Terms and licenses: Academic/Nonprofit Terms; Industry Terms: Not Available to Industry
Depositor comments: The 3rd generation packaging system (pMDLg/pRRE, pRSV-rev, and pVSVG) was used to create virus from this lentiviral transfer vector.
How to cite: pLV-mCherry-hCdt1(1-100)ΔCy was a gift from Tobias Meyer (Addgene plasmid # 193759 ; http://n2t.net/addgene:193759 ; RRID:Addgene_193759)
